>Addgene plasmid #177656 | pT7C-DNAJB4 | addgene full sequence | sequence record 350536 | Addgene NGS Result
TAATACGACTCACTATAGGGAGACCACAACGGTTTCCCTCTAGAAATAATTTTGTTTAACTTTAAGAAGG
AGATATACCATGGGCAGCAGCCATCATCATCATCATCACAGCAGCGGCCTGGTGCCGCGCGGCAGCCATA
TGACTAGTATGGGGAAAGACTATTATTGCATTTTGGGAATTGAGAAAGGAGCTTCAGATGAAGATATTAA
AAAGGCTTACCGAAAACAAGCCCTCAAATTTCATCCGGACAAGAACAAATCTCCTCAGGCAGAGGAAAAA
TTTAAAGAGGTCGCAGAAGCTTATGAAGTATTGAGTGATCCTAAAAAGAGAGAAATATATGATCAGTTTG
GGGAGGAAGGGTTGAAAGGAGGAGCAGGAGGTACTGATGGACAAGGAGGTACCTTCCGGTACACCTTTCA
TGGCGATCCTCATGCTACATTTGCTGCATTTTTCGGAGGGTCCAACCCCTTTGAAATTTTCTTTGGAAGA
CGAATGGGTGGTGGTAGAGATTCTGAAGAAATGGAAATAGATGGTGATCCTTTTAGTGCCTTTGGTTTCA
GCATGAATGGATATCCAAGAGACAGGAATTCTGTGGGGCCATCCCGCCTCAAACAAGATCCTCCAGTTAT
TCATGAACTTAGAGTATCACTTGAAGAGATATATAGTGGTTGTACCAAACGGATGAAGATTTCTCGAAAA
AGGCTAAACGCTGATGGAAGGAGTTACAGATCTGAGGACAAAATTCTTACCATTGAGATTAAAAAAGGGT
GGAAAGAAGGCACCAAGATTACTTTTCCAAGAGAAGGAGATGAAACACCAAATAGTATTCCAGCAGACAT
TGTTTTTATCATTAAAGACAAAGATCATCCAAAATTTAAAAGGGATGGATCAAATATAATTTATACTGCT
AAAATTAGTTTACGAGAGGCATTGTGTGGCTGCTCAATTAATGTACCAACACTGGATGGAAGAAACATAC
CTATGTCAGTAAATGATATTGTGAAACCCGGGATGAGGAGAAGAATTATTGGATATGGGCTGCCATTTCC
AAAAAATCCTGACCAACGTGGTGACCTTCTAATAGAATTTGAGGTGTCCTTCCCAGATACTATATCTTCT
TCATCCAAAGAAGTACTTAGGAAACATCTTCCTGCCTCATAGAAGGGCGAATTCTGCAGATATCCATCAC
ACTGGCGGCCGCTCGAGTGATCCGGCTGCTAACAAAGCCCGAAAGGAAGCTGAGTTGGCTGCTGCC
[37 nt withheld, positions 1257-1293]
AGATTGTATAAGCAAATATTTAAATTGTAAGCGTTAATATTTTGTTAAAATTCGCGTTAAATTTTTGTTA
AATCAGCTCATTTTTTAACCAATAGGCCGAAATCGGCAAAATCCCTTATAAATCAAAAGAATAGACCGAG
ATAGGGTTGAGTTTGTTCCAGTTTGGAACAAGAGTCCACTATTAAAGAACGTGGACTCCAACGTCAAAGG
[49 nt withheld, positions 1504-1552]
T
[91 nt withheld, positions 1554-1644]
G
[124 nt withheld, positions 1646-1769]
GGGGATCAATTCTTGAAGACGAAAGGGCCTCGTGATACGCCTATTTTTATAGGTTAATGTCATGATAATA
ATGGTTTCTTAGACGTCAGGTGGCACTTTTCGGGGAAATGTGCGCGGAACCCCTATTTGTTTATTTTTCT
AAATACATTCAAATATGTATCCGCTCATGAGACAATAACCCTGATAAATGCTTCAATAATATTGAAAAAG
GAAGAGTATGAGTATTCAACATTTCCGTGTCGCCCTTATTCCCTTTTTTGCGGCATTTTGCCTTCCTGTT
TTTGCTCACCCAGAAACGCTGGTGAAAGTAAAAGATGCTGAAGATCAGTTGGGTGCACGAGTGGGTTACA
TCGAACTGGATCTCAACAGCGGTAAGATCCTTGAGAGTTTTCGCCCCGAAGAACGTTTTCCAATGATGAG
CACTTTTAAAGTTCTGCTATGTGGCGCGGTATTATCCCGTGTTGACGCCGGGCAAGAGCAACTCGGTCGC
CGCATACACTATTCTCAGAATGACTTGGTTGAGTACTCACCAGTCACAGAAAAGCATCTTACGGATGGCA
TGACAGTAAGAGAATTATGCAGTGCTGCCATAACCATGAGTGATAACACTGCGGCCAACTTACTTCTGAC
AACGATCGGAGGACCGAAGGAGCTAACCGCTTTTTTGCACAACATGGGGGATCATGTAACTCGCCTTGAT
CGTTGGGAACCGGAGCTGAATGAAGCCATACCAAACGACGAGCGTGACACCACGATGCCTGCAGCAATGG
CAACAACGTTGCGCAAACTATTAACTGGCGAACTACTTACTCTAGCTTCCCGGCAACAATTAATAGACTG
GATGGAGGCGGATAAAGTTGCAGGACCACTTCTGCGCTCGGCCCTTCCGGCTGGCTGGTTTATTGCTGAT
AAATCTGGAGCCGGTGAGCGTGGGTCTCGCGGTATCATTGCAGCACTGGGGCCAGATGGTAAGCCCTCCC
GTATCGTAGTTATCTACACGACGGGGAGTCAGGCAACTATGGATGAACGAAATAGACAGATCGCTGAGAT
AGGTGCCTCACTGATTAAGCATTGGTAACTGTCAGACCAAGTTTACTCATATATACTTTAGATTGATTTA
AAACTTCATTTTTAATTTAAAAGGATCTAGGTGAAGATCCTTTTTGATAATCTCATGACCAAAATCCCTT
AACGTGAGTTTTCGTTCCACTGAGCGTCAGACCCCGTAGAAAAGATCAAAGGATCTTCTTGAGATCCTTT
TTTTCTGCGCGTAATCTGCTGCTTGCAAACAAAAAAACCACCGCTACCAGCGGTGGTTTGTTTGCCGGAT
CAAGAGCTACCAACTCTTTTTCCGAAGGTAACTGGCTTCAGCAGAGCGCAGATACCAAATACTGTCCTTC
TAGTGTAGCCGTAGTTAGGCCACCACTTCAAGAACTCTGTAGCACCGCCTACATACCTCGCTCTGCTAAT
CCTGTTACCAGTGGCTGCTGCCAGTGGCGATAAGTCGTGTCTTACCGGGTTGGACTCAAGACGATAGTTA
CCGGATAAGGCGCAGCGGTCGGGCTGAACGGGGGGTTCGTGCACACAGCCCAGCTTGGAGCGAACGACCT
ACACCGAACTGAGATACCTACAGCGTGAGCTATGAGAAAGCGCCACGCTTCCCGAAGGGAGAAAGGCGGA
CAGGTATCCGGTAAGCGGCAGGGTCGGAACAGGAGAGCGCACGAGGGAGCTTCCAGGGGGAAACGCCTGG
TATCTTTATAGTCCTGTCGGGTTTCGCCACCTCTGACTTGAGCGTCGATTTTTGTGATGCTCGTCAGGGG
GGCGGAGCCTATGGAAAAACGCCAGCAACGCGGCCTTTTTACGGTTCCTGGCCTTTTGCTGGCCTTTTGC
TCACATGTTCTTTCCTGCGTTATCCCCTGATTCTGTGGATAACCGTATTACCGCCTTTGAGTGAGCTGAT
ACCGCTCGCCGCAGCCGAACGACCGAGCGCAGCGAGTCAGTGAGCGAGGAAGCGGAAGAGCGCCTGATGC
GGTATTTTCTCCTTACGCATCTGTGCGGTATTTCACACCGCAATGGTGCACTCTCAGTACAATCTGCTCT
GATGCCGCATAGTTAAGCCAGTATACACTCCGCTATCGCTACGTGACTGGGTCATGGCTGCGCCCCGACA
CCCGCCAACACCCGCTGACGCGCCCTGACGGGCTTTTCTGCTCCCGGCATCCGCTTACAGACAAGCTGTG
ACCGTCTCCGGGAGCTGCATGTGTCAGAGGTTTTCACCGTCATCACCGAAACGCGCGAGGCAGTCGATCG
ACGCTCTCCCTTATGCGACTCCTGCATTAGGAAGCAGCCCAGTAGTAGGTTGAGGCCGTTGAGCACCGCC
GCCGCAAGGAATGGTGCATGCAAGGAGATGGCGCCCAACAGTCCCCCGGCCACGGGGCCTGCCACCATAC
CCACGCCGAAACAAGCGCTCATGAGCCCGAAGTGGCGAGCCCGATCTTCCCCATCGGTGATGTCGGCGAT
ATAGGCGCCAGCAACCGCACCTGTGGCGCCGGTGATGCCGGCCACGATGCGTCCGGCGTAGAGGATCGAG
ATCTCGATCCCGCGAAAT
Features (pLannotate 1.2.2; 13 found; start..end, strand, type, name):
      1..19      +  promoter       T7 promoter: promoter for bacteriophage T7 RNA polymerase
     51..73      +  RBS            RBS: efficient ribosome binding site from bacteriophage T7 gene 10 (Olins and Rangwala, 1989)
     92..108     +  CDS            capTEV™ (fragment): composite tag for in vivo biotinylation, TEV protease cleavage, and 6xHis tagging
    119..136     +  CDS            thrombin site: thrombin recognition and cleavage site
    149..1159    +  CDS            DNAJB4: DNJB4_HUMAN - Also known as DNAJW, HLJ1. Experimental evidence at protein level: Swiss-Prot protein existence level 1. Probable chaperone. Stimulates ATP hydrolysis and the folding of unfolded proteins mediated by HSPA1A/B (in vitro) (PubMed:24318877). From Homo sapiens (Human).
   1215..1259    +  CDS            SET1 (fragment) (sequence partly withheld): solubility-enhancement tag derived from T7 phage gene 10B
   1257..1769    -  rep_origin     M13 ori (sequence partly withheld): M13 bacteriophage origin of replication; arrow indicates direction of (+) strand synthesis
   1882..1986    +  promoter       AmpR promoter: bla
   1987..2847    +  CDS            AmpR: β-lactamase; bla; confers resistance to ampicillin, carbenicillin, and related antibiotics
   3018..3606    +  rep_origin     ori: high-copy-number ColE1/pMB1/pBR322/pUC origin of replication
   3792..3931    -  misc_feature   bom: basis of mobility region from pBR322
   4033..4072    -  CDS            rop (fragment): Rop protein, which maintains plasmids at low copy number; rop
   4077..4356    -  CDS            TcR (fragment): tetracycline efflux protein; tet; confers resistance to tetracycline
