[The description below was written by a language model from this plasmid's Addgene catalogue record and pLannotate feature annotations shown in this document.]
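Description:
pT7C-DNAJB4 is a bacterial expression plasmid for producing recombinant human DNAJB4 (isoform A; also known as HLJ1 or DNAJW), a J-domain co-chaperone that stimulates ATP hydrolysis and protein folding by Hsp70 family members. The roughly 1 kb coding sequence was inserted between SpeI and XhoI sites, both retained, in the 3.35 kb pT7C backbone, giving a construct of about 4.4 kb. Transcription is driven by a bacteriophage T7 promoter, followed by the efficient ribosome binding site from T7 gene 10. The backbone supplies an N-terminal 6xHis tag and a thrombin cleavage site, so the fusion can be captured by nickel affinity chromatography and the tag removed by protease digestion. The annotation software labels the short His-encoding stretch as a fragment of a composite capTEV tag, but this is consistent with the simple 6xHis tag in the catalogue entry. A short gene 10-derived fragment annotated downstream of the insert appears to be backbone remnant rather than part of the intended product.

The plasmid carries a ColE1/pMB1-type origin with the pBR322 bom region, and is selected with ampicillin through the β-lactamase gene. Only fragments of rop and the tetracycline resistance gene remain, so neither is expected to be functional; the depositor nonetheless lists the plasmid as low copy. An M13 phage origin is also present, which could allow single-stranded DNA production. Because expression depends on T7 RNA polymerase, protein is made in a DE3 lysogen such as BL21(DE3), while cloning strains serve for propagation. The depositor notes that the insert came from a cDNA library and may contain silent changes, but was sequence-verified and corrected to encode the consensus amino acid sequence. It was deposited with a study of gene networks associated with regional resistance to tauopathy in Alzheimer's disease.
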