Addgene plasmid #177656: pT7C-DNAJB4
Purpose: Recombinant protein synthesis of human DNAJB4
Depositing lab: Jeff Kuret. Depositing organization: Ohio State University. Publication: Identification of gene networks mediating regional resistance to tauopathy in late-onset Alzheimer's disease. Ayoub CA, Wagner CS, Kuret J. PLoS Genet. 2023 Mar 27;19(3):e1010681. doi: 10.1371/journal.pgen.1010681. eCollection 2023 Mar. PubMed 36972319.
Backbone
  Vector backbone: pT7C
  Backbone size w/o insert (bp): 3352
  Vector type: Bacterial Expression
Growth in bacteria
  Bacterial resistance: Ampicillin, 100 μg/mL
  Growth temperature: 37°C
  Growth strain: DH5alpha
  Growth instructions: To produce protein, express in BL21(DE3) Codon Plus RIL. Purify by Ni IMAC and SEC.
  Copy number: Low Copy
Gene/Insert
  Gene/Insert name: DNAJB4 (alt names: NP_008965.2; DNAJB4 Isoform A)
  Species: H. sapiens (human)
  Insert size (bp): 1014
  Entrez Gene: DNAJB4 (a.k.a. DNAJW, DjB4, HLJ1)
  Promoter: T7
  Tag / fusion protein: 6xHis-Thrombin (N terminal on backbone)
  Cloning method: Restriction Enzyme; 5′ cloning site SpeI (not destroyed); 3′ cloning site XhoI (not destroyed)
  Sequencing primers: 5′ TAATACGACTCACTATAGGG; 3′ GATTATCAACCGGGGTGGCA
Terms and licenses: Academic/Nonprofit Terms; Industry Terms: Not Available to Industry
Depositor comments: Genes were cloned from a cDNA library and may contain silent mutations. However, all inserts were sequence-verified and any nucleotide changes were mutagenized to encode the consensus amino acid sequence.
How to cite: pT7C-DNAJB4 was a gift from Jeff Kuret (Addgene plasmid # 177656 ; http://n2t.net/addgene:177656 ; RRID:Addgene_177656)
